Addgene plasmid #162238: pHR_TRE-->2xNLS_IFP_PGK_PuroR
Purpose: Lentiviral vector for the expression of TRE-->2xNLS_IFP_PGK_PuroR in mammalian cells
Depositing lab: Wendell Lim. Depositing organization: University of California, San Francisco (UCSF). Publication: Engineering synthetic morphogen systems that can program multicellular patterning. Toda S, McKeithan WL, Hakkinen TJ, Lopez P, Klein OD, Lim WA. Science. 2020 Oct 16;370(6514):327-331. doi: 10.1126/science.abc0033. PubMed 33060357.
Backbone
  Vector backbone: pHR
  Vector type: Mammalian Expression, Lentiviral
Growth in bacteria
  Bacterial resistance: Ampicillin, 100 μg/mL
  Growth temperature: 37°C
  Growth strain: NEB Stable
  Copy number: High Copy
Gene/Insert
  Gene/Insert name: NLS IFP
Terms and licenses: Academic/Nonprofit Terms; Industry Terms: Not Available to Industry
How to cite: pHR_TRE-->2xNLS_IFP_PGK_PuroR was a gift from Wendell Lim (Addgene plasmid # 162238 ; http://n2t.net/addgene:162238 ; RRID:Addgene_162238)
