[The description below was written by a language model from this plasmid's Addgene catalogue record and pLannotate feature annotations shown in this document.]
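Description:
pHR_TRE-->2xNLS_IFP_PGK_PuroR is an HIV-1-derived, self-inactivating lentiviral transfer vector on the pHR backbone, built for stable delivery of an inducible nuclear infrared reporter into mammalian cells. In bacteria it is maintained through a high-copy ColE1/pUC-type origin and selected with ampicillin via the bla gene. The viral portion contains a 5' LTR (annotated as truncated), the Ψ packaging signal with an adjoining gag fragment, the Rev response element for Rev-dependent export of the genomic RNA, the cPPT/CTS element, a WPRE downstream of the payload to boost transcript expression, and a ΔU3 3' LTR that disables LTR promoter activity after integration. The rest of the backbone carries legacy remnants such as an SV40 promoter followed by gpt fragments, SV40 small t intron and poly(A) sequences, and pieces of tetracycline resistance, rop and lacI, none of which is part of the intended payload.

Between the cPPT and the WPRE sit two expression units. A TRE3GS tetracycline-responsive promoter drives the monomeric bacteriophytochrome-based infrared fluorescent protein IFP2.0 fused to an N-terminal SV40 nuclear localization signal. The name indicates two NLS copies, although only one is annotated upstream of IFP in the feature table. Because the TRE promoter is essentially silent without a Tet-family transactivator, nuclear IFP signal reports the presence of such an activator, which must be supplied separately. A mouse PGK promoter constitutively expresses puromycin N-acetyltransferase, so transduced cells can be selected regardless of reporter state. The associated publication concerns synthetic morphogen systems for multicellular patterning, consistent with use as a fluorescent readout of engineered transcriptional circuits, though the record does not specify which activator it was paired with.
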