Features (pLannotate 1.2.2; 36 found; start..end, strand, type, name):
    109..226     +  misc_feature   cPPT/CTS: central polypurine tract and central termination sequence of HIV-1
    263..287     -  misc_feature   MCS (fragment): pBluescript multiple cloning site
    305..672     +  promoter       TRE3GS promoter: 3rd-generation Tet-responsive promoter that can be activated by binding of Tet-On® 3G, modified to eliminate binding sites for endogenous mammalian transcription factors
    728..748     +  CDS            SV40 NLS: nuclear localization signal of SV40 (simian virus 40) large T antigen
    785..1747    +  CDS            IFP2.0: bacteriophytochrome-based monomeric infrared fluorescent protein (Yu et al., 2014)
   1760..2259    +  promoter       PGK promoter: mouse phosphoglycerate kinase 1 promoter
   2269..2866    +  CDS            PuroR (fragment): puromycin N-acetyltransferase; pac from Streptomyces; confers resistance to puromycin
   2920..2950    +  misc_feature   MCS (fragment): pUC18/19 multiple cloning site
   2951..2969    +  misc_feature   MCS (fragment): pBluescript multiple cloning site
   2969..3557    +  misc_feature   WPRE: woodchuck hepatitis virus posttranscriptional regulatory element
   3558..3580    +  misc_feature   MCS (fragment): pBluescript multiple cloning site
   3597..3665    +  CDS            nef (fragment): NEF_HV1Z2 - Experimental evidence at protein level: Swiss-Prot protein existence level 1. Extracellular Nef protein targets CD4(+) T-lymphocytes for apoptosis by interacting with CXCR4 surface receptors. From Human immunodeficiency virus type 1 group M subtype D (isolate Z2/CDC-Z34) (HIV-1).
   3667..3900    +  LTR            3' LTR (ΔU3): self-inactivating 3' long terminal repeat (LTR) from HIV-1
   3925..3943    -  promoter       SP6 promoter: promoter for bacteriophage SP6 RNA polymerase
   4171..4450    +  CDS            TcR (fragment): tetracycline efflux protein; tet; confers resistance to tetracycline
   4451..4499    -  misc_feature   bom (fragment): basis of mobility region from pBR322
   4601..4636    -  CDS            rop (fragment): Rop protein, which maintains plasmids at low copy number; rop
   4731..4835    +  promoter       AmpR promoter: bla
   4836..5696    +  CDS            AmpR: β-lactamase; bla; confers resistance to ampicillin, carbenicillin, and related antibiotics
   5867..6455    +  rep_origin     ori: high-copy-number ColE1/pMB1/pBR322/pUC origin of replication
   6638..6694    +  CDS            lacI (fragment): lac repressor; lacI; The lac repressor binds to the lac operator to inhibit transcription in E. coli. This inhibition can be relieved by adding lactose or isopropyl-β-D-thiogalactopyranoside (IPTG).
   6701..7030    +  promoter       SV40 promoter: SV40 enhancer and early promoter
   7230..7349    +  CDS            gpt (fragment): XGPT_ECOLI - Also known as gpp, gxu. Experimental evidence at protein level: Swiss-Prot protein existence level 1. Purine salvage pathway enzyme that catalyzes the transfer of the ribosyl-5-phosphate group from 5-phospho-alpha-D-ribose 1- diphosphate (PRPP) to the N9 position of the 6-oxopurines guanine and xanthine to form the corresponding ribonucleotides GMP (guanosine 5'- monophosphate) and XMP (xanthosine 5'-monophosphate), with the release of PPi. To a lesser extent, also acts on hypoxanthine (PubMed:9100006, PubMed:3886014). Does not ribophosphorylate adenine (PubMed:3886014). From Esch
   7349..7684    +  CDS            gpt (fragment): XGPT_ECOLI - Also known as gpp, gxu. Experimental evidence at protein level: Swiss-Prot protein existence level 1. Purine salvage pathway enzyme that catalyzes the transfer of the ribosyl-5-phosphate group from 5-phospho-alpha-D-ribose 1- diphosphate (PRPP) to the N9 position of the 6-oxopurines guanine and xanthine to form the corresponding ribonucleotides GMP (guanosine 5'- monophosphate) and XMP (xanthosine 5'-monophosphate), with the release of PPi. To a lesser extent, also acts on hypoxanthine (PubMed:9100006, PubMed:3886014). Does not ribophosphorylate adenine (PubMed:3886014). From Esch
   7779..8084    +  CDS            frsA (fragment): FRSA_ECOLI - Also known as yafA. Experimental evidence at protein level: Swiss-Prot protein existence level 1. Catalyzes the hydrolysis of esters (PubMed:15808744). Displays esterase activity toward pNP-butyrate (PubMed:15808744). May stimulate mixed-acid fermentation by acting as a fermentation/respiration switch that down-regulates respiration and up- regulates fermentation rates (PubMed:15169777). From Escherichia coli (strain K12).
   8088..8162    +  CDS            small t antigen (fragment): SV40 (simian virus 40) small t antigen
   8164..8229    +  intron         small t intron: SV40 (simian virus 40) small t antigen intron
   8359..8379    +  CDS            SV40 NLS: nuclear localization signal of SV40 (simian virus 40) large T antigen
   8698..8781    +  CDS            large T antigen (fragment): large T antigen from SV40 (simian virus 40)
   8804..8938    +  polyA_signal   SV40 poly(A) signal: SV40 polyadenylation signal
   9105..9434    +  CDS            nef (fragment): NEF_HV1BR - Experimental evidence at protein level: Swiss-Prot protein existence level 1. Extracellular Nef protein targets CD4(+) T-lymphocytes for apoptosis by interacting with CXCR4 surface receptors (PubMed:14990729). From Human immunodeficiency virus type 1 group M subtype B (isolate BRU/LAI) (HIV-1).
   9482..9739    +  LTR            5' LTR (truncated): truncated 5' long terminal repeat (LTR) from HIV-1
   9786..9911    +  misc_feature   HIV-1 Ψ: packaging signal of human immunodeficiency virus type 1
   9895..10233   +  CDS            HIV-1 gag (fragment): gag protein from human immunodeficiency virus 1; gag
  10408..10641   +  misc_feature   RRE: The Rev response element (RRE) of HIV-1 allows for Rev-dependent mRNA export from the nucleus to the cytoplasm.
  11018..72      +  CDS            Rev (fragment) (across the origin): human immunodeficiency virus 1 (HIV-1) Rev protein; rev; enhances nuclear export of unspliced and incompletely spliced viral mRNAs
>Addgene plasmid #162238 | pHR_TRE-->2xNLS_IFP_PGK_PuroR | addgene full sequence | sequence record 330445 | Addgene NGS Result
CAGGCCCGAAGGAATAGAAGAAGAAGGTGGAGAGAGAGACAGAGACAGATCCATTCGATTAGTGAACGGA
TCTCGACGGTATCGCCAAATGGCAGTATTCATCCACAATTTTAAAAGAAAAGGGGGGATTGGGGGGTACA
GTGCAGGGGAAAGAATAGTAGACATAATAGCAACAGACATACAAACTAAAGAATTACAAAAACAAATTAC
AAAAATTCAAAATTTTCGGGTTTATTACAGGGACAGCAGAGATCCAGTTTGGATCGATAAGCTTGATATC
GAATTCCCGTGGAATTATCACCTCGAGTTTACTCCCTATCAGTGATAGAGAACGTATGAAGAGTTTACTC
CCTATCAGTGATAGAGAACGTATGCAGACTTTACTCCCTATCAGTGATAGAGAACGTATAAGGAGTTTAC
TCCCTATCAGTGATAGAGAACGTATGACCAGTTTACTCCCTATCAGTGATAGAGAACGTATCTACAGTTT
ACTCCCTATCAGTGATAGAGAACGTATATCCAGTTTACTCCCTATCAGTGATAGAGAACGTATAAGCTTT
GCTTATGTAAACCAGGGCGCCTATAAAAGAGTGCTGATTTTTTGAGTAAACTTCAATTCCACAACACTTT
TGTCTTATACCAACTTTCCGTACCACTTCCTACCCTCGTAAAGAATTCCCGTATACACCGGTGCAATTCT
CACGCGGCCGCCGCCACCATGGTGGATCCAAAAAAGAAGAGAAAGGTAGATCCAAAGAAGAAAAGGAAGG
TTGGCAGCGGCTCCGCTCGGGACCCTCAACCTTTCTTCCCTCCTCTGTATCTCGGAGGACCAGAGATCAC
TACTGAGAACTGCGAGCGGGAACCTATACATATACCAGGTTCTATTCAACCTCATGGAGCACTGCTCACA
GCCGATGGACATTCTGGCGAGGTGCTGCAAGTTTCACTCAACGCAGCCACTTTCCTGGGCCAGGAACCAA
CTGTTCTGCGGGGACAGACCCTGGCAGCCCTGCTGCCAGACCAGTGGCCTGCTCTGCAGACTGCCCTGCC
TCCAGGCTGCCAGGACGCCCTGCAGTATCGCGCCACCCTGGATTGGCCCGCCGCCGGACACCTGAGCCTG
ACCGTGCATAGGGTGGCCGAGCTGCTGATTCTGGAATTCGAGCCTACTGAGGCATGGGACTCTATTGGAC
CCCACGCTCTGAGAAATGCAATGTTCGCTCTGGAGAGTGCTCCTAATCTCCGGGCACTGGCTGAAGTCGC
AACCCAAACAGTCCGGGAACTGTCAGGTTTCGACCGGGTGATGCTGTACAAGTTTGCACCAGACGCAACA
GGAGAGGTTATTGCCGAAGCAAGGCGCGAGGGCATGCAGGCTTACCTCGGGCATAGGTTTCCCGCATCCA
CCACCCCTGCACAAGCTAGGGCCCTCTACACAAGACACCTGCTCCGGCTGACCGCAGACACCAGGGCTGC
AGCAGTGCCCCTCGACCCCGTGCTGAATCCCCAGACAAATGCTCCTACACCTCTGGGCGGAGCTGTCCTC
AGAGCTACATCCCCAATGCACATGCAGTACCTGAGGAATATGGGAGTGGGCTCCTCCCTGAGCGTCAGCG
TCGTGGTCGGCGGCCAGCTGTGGGGACTGATTGTCTGCCACCATCAGACACCCTACGTGCTGCCACCCGA
TCTGCGGACCACCCTGGAGTATCTGGGGAGGCTCCTGTCCCTGCAGGTGCAGAGGAAAGAAGCCTGAGGA
TCCTTGACTGGGTAGGGGAGGCGCTTTTCCCAAGGCAGTCTGGAGCATGCGCTTTAGCAGCCCCGCTGGG
CACTTGGCGCTACACAAGTGGCCTCTGGCCTCGCACACATTCCACATCCACCGGTAGGCGCCAACCGGCT
CCGTTCTTTGGTGGCCCCTTCGCGCCACCTTCTACTCCTCCCCTAGTCAGGAAGTTCCCCCCCGCCCCGC
AGCTCGCGTCGTGCAGGACGTGACAAATGGAAGTAGCACGTCTCACTAGTCTCGTGCAGATGGACAGCAC
CGCTGAGCAATGGAAGCGGGTAGGCCTTTGGGGCAGCGGCCAATAGCAGCTTTGCTCCTTCGCTTTCTGG
GCTCAGAGGCTGGGAAGGGGTGGGTCCGGGGGCGGGCTCAGGGGCGGGCTCAGGGGCGGGGCGGGCGCCC
GAAGGTCCTCCGGAGGCCCGGCATTCTGCACGCTTCAAAAGCGCACGTCTGCCGCGCTGTTCTCCTCTTC
CTCATCTCCGGGCCTTTCGTCCGCCACCATGACCGAGTACAAGCCCACGGTGCGCCTCGCCACCCGCGAC
GACGTCCCCAGGGCCGTACGCACCCTCGCCGCCGCGTTCGCCGACTACCCCGCCACGCGCCACACCGTCG
ATCCGGACCGCCACATCGAGCGGGTCACCGAGCTGCAAGAACTCTTCCTCACGCGCGTCGGGCTCGACAT
CGGCAAGGTGTGGGTCGCGGACGACGGCGCCGCGGTGGCGGTCTGGACCACGCCGGAGAGCGTCGAAGCG
GGGGCGGTGTTCGCCGAGATCGGCCCGCGCATGGCCGAGTTGAGCGGTTCCCGGCTGGCCGCGCAGCAAC
AGATGGAAGGCCTCCTGGCGCCGCACCGGCCCAAGGAGCCCGCGTGGTTCCTGGCCACCGTCGGCGTGTC
GCCCGACCACCAGGGCAAGGGTCTGGGCAGCGCCGTCGTGCTCCCCGGAGTGGAGGCGGCCGAGCGCGCC
GGGGTGCCCGCCTTCCTGGAGACATCCGCGCCCCGCAACCTCCCCTTCTACGAGCGGCTCGGCTTCACCG
TCACCGCCGACGTCGAGGTGCCCGAAGGACCGCGCACCTGGTGCATGACCCGCAAGCCCGGTGCCTTAAT
TAAGGCCGCAACTCCCACCTGCAACATGCGTGACTGACTGAGGCCGCGACTCTAGAGTCGACCTGCAGGC
ATGCAAGCTTGATATCAAGCTTATCGATAATCAACCTCTGGATTACAAAATTTGTGAAAGATTGACTGGT
ATTCTTAACTATGTTGCTCCTTTTACGCTATGTGGATACGCTGCTTTAATGCCTTTGTATCATGCTATTG
CTTCCCGTATGGCTTTCATTTTCTCCTCCTTGTATAAATCCTGGTTGCTGTCTCTTTATGAGGAGTTGTG
GCCCGTTGTCAGGCAACGTGGCGTGGTGTGCACTGTGTTTGCTGACGCAACCCCCACTGGTTGGGGCATT
GCCACCACCTGTCAGCTCCTTTCCGGGACTTTCGCTTTCCCCCTCCCTATTGCCACGGCGGAACTCATCG
CCGCCTGCCTTGCCCGCTGCTGGACAGGGGCTCGGCTGTTGGGCACTGACAATTCCGTGGTGTTGTCGGG
GAAATCATCGTCCTTTCCTTGGCTGCTCGCCTGTGTTGCCACCTGGATTCTGCGCGGGACGTCCTTCTGC
TACGTCCCTTCGGCCCTCAATCCAGCGGACCTTCCTTCCCGCGGCCTGCTGCCGGCTCTGCGGCCTCTTC
CGCGTCTTCGCCTTCGCCCTCAGACGAGTCGGATCTCCCTTTGGGCCGCCTCCCCGCATCGATACCGTCG
ACCTCGAGGGAATTAATTCGAGCTCGGTACCTTTAAGACCAATGACTTACAAGGCAGCTGTAGATCTTAG
CCACTTTTTAAAAGAAAAGGGGGGACTGGAAGGGCTAATTCACTCCCAACGAAGACAAGATCTGCTTTTT
GCTTGTACTGGGTCTCTCTGGTTAGACCAGATCTGAGCCTGGGAGCTCTCTGGCTAACTAGGGAACCCAC
TGCTTAAGCCTCAATAAAGCTTGCCTTGAGTGCTTCAAGTAGTGTGTGCCCGTCTGTTGTGTGACTCTGG
TAACTAGAGATCCCTCAGACCCTTTTAGTCAGTGTGGAAAATCTCTAGCAGCATCTAGAATTAATTCCGT
GTATTCTATAGTGTCACCTAAATCGTATGTGTATGATACATAAGGTTATGTATTAATTGTAGCCGCGTTC
TAACGACAATATGTACAAGCCTAATTGTGTAGCATCTGGCTTACTGAAGCAGACCCTATCATCTCTCTCG
TAAACTGCCGTCAGAGTCGGTTTGGTTGGACGAACCTTCTGAGTTTCTGGTAACGCCGTCCCGCACCCGG
AAATGGTCAGCGAACCAATCAGCAGGGTCATCGCTAGCCAGATCCTCTACGCCGGACGCATCGTGGCCGG
CATCACCGGCGCCACAGGTGCGGTTGCTGGCGCCTATATCGCCGACATCACCGATGGGGAAGATCGGGCT
CGCCACTTCGGGCTCATGAGCGCTTGTTTCGGCGTGGGTATGGTGGCAGGCCCCGTGGCCGGGGGACTGT
TGGGCGCCATCTCCTTGCATGCACCATTCCTTGCGGCGGCGGTGCTCAACGGCCTCAACCTACTACTGGG
CTGCTTCCTAATGCAGGAGTCGCATAAGGGAGAGCGTCGAATGGTGCACTCTCAGTACAATCTGCTCTGA
TGCCGCATAGTTAAGCCAGCCCCGACACCCGCCAACACCCGCTGACGCGCCCTGACGGGCTTGTCTGCTC
CCGGCATCCGCTTACAGACAAGCTGTGACCGTCTCCGGGAGCTGCATGTGTCAGAGGTTTTCACCGTCAT
CACCGAAACGCGCGAGACGAAAGGGCCTCGTGATACGCCTATTTTTATAGGTTAATGTCATGATAATAAT
GGTTTCTTAGACGTCAGGTGGCACTTTTCGGGGAAATGTGCGCGGAACCCCTATTTGTTTATTTTTCTAA
ATACATTCAAATATGTATCCGCTCATGAGACAATAACCCTGATAAATGCTTCAATAATATTGAAAAAGGA
AGAGTATGAGTATTCAACATTTCCGTGTCGCCCTTATTCCCTTTTTTGCGGCATTTTGCCTTCCTGTTTT
TGCTCACCCAGAAACGCTGGTGAAAGTAAAAGATGCTGAAGATCAGTTGGGTGCACGAGTGGGTTACATC
GAACTGGATCTCAACAGCGGTAAGATCCTTGAGAGTTTTCGCCCCGAAGAACGTTTTCCAATGATGAGCA
CTTTTAAAGTTCTGCTATGTGGCGCGGTATTATCCCGTATTGACGCCGGGCAAGAGCAACTCGGTCGCCG
CATACACTATTCTCAGAATGACTTGGTTGAGTACTCACCAGTCACAGAAAAGCATCTTACGGATGGCATG
ACAGTAAGAGAATTATGCAGTGCTGCCATAACCATGAGTGATAACACTGCGGCCAACTTACTTCTGACAA
CGATCGGAGGACCGAAGGAGCTAACCGCTTTTTTGCACAACATGGGGGATCATGTAACTCGCCTTGATCG
TTGGGAACCGGAGCTGAATGAAGCCATACCAAACGACGAGCGTGACACCACGATGCCTGTAGCAATGGCA
ACAACGTTGCGCAAACTATTAACTGGCGAACTACTTACTCTAGCTTCCCGGCAACAATTAATAGACTGGA
TGGAGGCGGATAAAGTTGCAGGACCACTTCTGCGCTCGGCCCTTCCGGCTGGCTGGTTTATTGCTGATAA
ATCTGGAGCCGGTGAGCGTGGGTCTCGCGGTATCATTGCAGCACTGGGGCCAGATGGTAAGCCCTCCCGT
ATCGTAGTTATCTACACGACGGGGAGTCAGGCAACTATGGATGAACGAAATAGACAGATCGCTGAGATAG
GTGCCTCACTGATTAAGCATTGGTAACTGTCAGACCAAGTTTACTCATATATACTTTAGATTGATTTAAA
ACTTCATTTTTAATTTAAAAGGATCTAGGTGAAGATCCTTTTTGATAATCTCATGACCAAAATCCCTTAA
CGTGAGTTTTCGTTCCACTGAGCGTCAGACCCCGTAGAAAAGATCAAAGGATCTTCTTGAGATCCTTTTT
TTCTGCGCGTAATCTGCTGCTTGCAAACAAAAAAACCACCGCTACCAGCGGTGGTTTGTTTGCCGGATCA
AGAGCTACCAACTCTTTTTCCGAAGGTAACTGGCTTCAGCAGAGCGCAGATACCAAATACTGTTCTTCTA
GTGTAGCCGTAGTTAGGCCACCACTTCAAGAACTCTGTAGCACCGCCTACATACCTCGCTCTGCTAATCC
TGTTACCAGTGGCTGCTGCCAGTGGCGATAAGTCGTGTCTTACCGGGTTGGACTCAAGACGATAGTTACC
GGATAAGGCGCAGCGGTCGGGCTGAACGGGGGGTTCGTGCACACAGCCCAGCTTGGAGCGAACGACCTAC
ACCGAACTGAGATACCTACAGCGTGAGCTATGAGAAAGCGCCACGCTTCCCGAAGGGAGAAAGGCGGACA
GGTATCCGGTAAGCGGCAGGGTCGGAACAGGAGAGCGCACGAGGGAGCTTCCAGGGGGAAACGCCTGGTA
TCTTTATAGTCCTGTCGGGTTTCGCCACCTCTGACTTGAGCGTCGATTTTTGTGATGCTCGTCAGGGGGG
CGGAGCCTATGGAAAAACGCCAGCAACGCGGCCTTTTTACGGTTCCTGGCCTTTTGCTGGCCTTTTGCTC
ACATGTTCTTTCCTGCGTTATCCCCTGATTCTGTGGATAACCGTATTACCGCCTTTGAGTGAGCTGATAC
CGCTCGCCGCAGCCGAACGACCGAGCGCAGCGAGTCAGTGAGCGAGGAAGCGGAAGAGCGCCCAATACGC
AAACCGCCTCTCCCCGCGCGTTGGCCGATTCATTAATGCAGCTGTGGAATGTGTGTCAGTTAGGGTGTGG
AAAGTCCCCAGGCTCCCCAGCAGGCAGAAGTATGCAAAGCATGCATCTCAATTAGTCAGCAACCAGGTGT
GGAAAGTCCCCAGGCTCCCCAGCAGGCAGAAGTATGCAAAGCATGCATCTCAATTAGTCAGCAACCATAG
TCCCGCCCCTAACTCCGCCCATCCCGCCCCTAACTCCGCCCAGTTCCGCCCATTCTCCGCCCCATGGCTG
ACTAATTTTTTTTATTTATGCAGAGGCCGAGGCCGCCTCGGCCTCTGAGCTATTCCAGAAGTAGTGAGGA
GGCTTTTTTGGAGGCCTAGGCTTTTGCAAAAAGCTTGGACACAAGACAGGCTTGCGAGATATGTTTGAGA
ATACCACTTTATCCCGCGTCAGGGAGAGGCAGTGCGTAAAAAGACGCGGACTCATGTGAAATACTGGTTT
TTAGTGCGCCAGATCTCTATAATCTCGCGCAACCTATTTTCCCCTCGAACACTTTTTAAGCCGTAGATAA
ACAGGCTGGGACACTTCACATGAGCGAAAAATACATCGTCACCTGGGACATGTTGCAGATCCATGCACGT
AAACTCGCAAGCCGACTGATGCCTTCTGAACAATGGAAAGGCATTATTGCCGTAAGCCGTGGCGGTCTGT
ACCGGGTGCGTTACTGGCGCGTGAACTGGGTATTCGTCATGTCGATACCGTTTGTATTTCCAGCTACGAT
CACGACAACCAGCGCGAGCTTAAAGTGCTGAAACGCGCAGAAGGCGATGGCGAAGGCTTCATCGTTATTG
ATGACCTGGTGGATACCGGTGGTACTGCGGTTGCGATTCGTGAAATGTATCCAAAAGCGCACTTTGTCAC
CATCTTCGCAAAACCGGCTGGTCGTCCGCTGGTTGATGACTATGTTGTTGATATCCCGCAAGATACCTGG
ATTGAACAGCCGTGGGATATGGGCGTCGTATTCGTCCCGCCAATCTCCGGTCGCTAATCTTTTCAACGCC
TGGCACTGCCGGGCGTTGTTCTTTTTAACTTCAGGCGGGTTACAATAGTTTCCAGTAAGTATTCTGGAGG
CTGCATCCATGACACAGGCAAACCTGAGCGAAACCCTGTTCAAACCCCGCTTTAAACATCCTGAAACCTC
GACGCTAGTCCGCCGCTTTAATCACGGCGCACAACCGCCTGTGCAGTCGGCCCTTGATGGTAAAACCATC
CCTCACTGGTATCGCATGATTAACCGTCTGATGTGGATCTGGCGCGGCATTGACCCACGCGAAATCCTCG
ACGTCCAGGCACGTATTGTGATGAGCGATGCCGAACGTACCGACGATGATTTATACGATACGGTGATTGG
CTACCGTGGCGGCAACTGGATTTATGAGTGGGCCCCGGATCTTTGTGAAGGAACCTTACTTCTGTGGTGT
GACATAATTGGACAAACTACCTACAGAGATTTAAAGCTCTAAGGTAAATATAAAATTTTTAAGTGTATAA
TGTGTTAAACTACTGATTCTAATTGTTTGTGTATTTTAGATTCCAACCTATGGAACTGATGAATGGGAGC
AGTGGTGGAATGCCTTTAATGAGGAAAACCTGTTTTGCTCAGAAGAAATGCCATCTAGTGATGATGAGGC
TACTGCTGACTCTCAACATTCTACTCCTCCAAAAAAGAAGAGAAAGGTAGAAGACCCCAAGGACTTTCCT
TCAGAATTGCTAAGTTTTTTGAGTCATGCTGTGTTTAGTAATAGAACTCTTGCTTGCTTTGCTATTTACA
CCACAAAGGAAAAAGCTGCACTGCTATACAAGAAAATTATGGAAAAATATTCTGTAACCTTTATAAGTAG
GCATAACAGTTATAATCATAACATACTGTTTTTTCTTACTCCACACAGGCATAGAGTGTCTGCTATTAAT
AACTATGCTCAAAAATTGTGTACCTTTAGCTTTTTAATTTGTAAAGGGGTTAATAAGGAATATTTGATGT
ATAGTGCCTTGACTAGAGATCATAATCAGCCATACCACATTTGTAGAGGTTTTACTTGCTTTAAAAAACC
TCCCACACCTCCCCCTGAACCTGAAACATAAAATGAATGCAATTGTTGTTGTTAACTTGTTTATTGCAGC
TTATAATGGTTACAAATAAAGCAATAGCATCACAAATTTCACAAATAAAGCATTTTTTTCACTGCATTCT
AGTTGTGGTTTGTCCAAACTCATCAATGTATCTTATCATGTCTGGATCAACTGGATAACTCAAGCTAACC
AAAATCATCCCAAACTTCCCACCCCATACCCTATTACCACTGCCAATTACCTGTGGTTTCATTTACTCTA
AACCTGTGATTCCTCTGAATTATTTTCATTTTAAAGAAATTGTATTTGTTAAATATGTACTACAAACTTA
GTAGTTGGAAGGGCTAATTCACTCCCAAAGAAGACAAGATATCCTTGATCTGTGGATCTACCACACACAA
GGCTACTTCCCTGATTAGCAGAACTACACACCAGGGCCAGGGGTCAGATATCCACTGACCTTTGGATGGT
GCTACAAGCTAGTACCAGTTGAGCCAGATAAGGTAGAAGAGGCCAATAAAGGAGAGAACACCAGCTTGTT
ACACCCTGTGAGCCTGCATGGGATGGATGACCCGGAGAGAGAAGTGTTAGAGTGGAGGTTTGACAGCCGC
CTAGCATTTCATCACGTGGCCCGAGAGCTGCATCCGGAGTACTTCAAGAACTGCTGATATCGAGCTTGCT
ACAAGGGACTTTCCGCTGGGGACTTTCCAGGGAGGCGTGGCCTGGGCGGGACTGGGGAGTGGCGAGCCCT
CAGATCCTGCATATAAGCAGCTGCTTTTTGCCTGTACTGGGTCTCTCTGGTTAGACCAGATCTGAGCCTG
GGAGCTCTCTGGCTAACTAGGGAACCCACTGCTTAAGCCTCAATAAAGCTTGCCTTGAGTGCTTCAAGTA
GTGTGTGCCCGTCTGTTGTGTGACTCTGGTAACTAGAGATCCCTCAGACCCTTTTAGTCAGTGTGGAAAA
TCTCTAGCAGTGGCGCCCGAACAGGGACTTGAAAGCGAAAGGGAAACCAGAGGAGCTCTCTCGACGCAGG
ACTCGGCTTGCTGAAGCGCGCACGGCAAGAGGCGAGGGGCGGCGACTGGTGAGTACGCCAAAAATTTTGA
CTAGCGGAGGCTAGAAGGAGAGAGATGGGTGCGAGAGCGTCAGTATTAAGCGGGGGAGAATTAGATCGCG
ATGGGAAAAAATTCGGTTAAGGCCAGGGGGAAAGAAAAAATATAAATTAAAACATATAGTATGGGCAAGC
AGGGAGCTAGAACGATTCGCAGTTAATCCTGGCCTGTTAGAAACATCAGAAGGCTGTAGACAAATACTGG
GACAGCTACAACCATCCCTTCAGACAGGATCAGAAGAACTTAGATCATTATATAATACAGTAGCAACCCT
CTATTGTGTGCATCAAAGGATAGAGATAAAAGACACCAAGGAAGCTTTAGACAAGATAGAGGAAGAGCAA
AACAAAAGTAAGACCACCGCACAGCAAGCGGCCGGCCGCTGATCTTCAGACCTGGAGGAGGAGATATGAG
GGACAATTGGAGAAGTGAATTATATAAATATAAAGTAGTAAAAATTGAACCATTAGGAGTAGCACCCACC
AAGGCAAAGAGAAGAGTGGTGCAGAGAGAAAAAAGAGCAGTGGGAATAGGAGCTTTGTTCCTTGGGTTCT
TGGGAGCAGCAGGAAGCACTATGGGCGCAGCGTCAATGACGCTGACGGTACAGGCCAGACAATTATTGTC
TGGTATAGTGCAGCAGCAGAACAATTTGCTGAGGGCTATTGAGGCGCAACAGCATCTGTTGCAACTCACA
GTCTGGGGCATCAAGCAGCTCCAGGCAAGAATCCTGGCTGTGGAAAGATACCTAAAGGATCAACAGCTCC
TGGGGATTTGGGGTTGCTCTGGAAAACTCATTTGCACCACTGCTGTGCCTTGGAATGCTAGTTGGAGTAA
TAAATCTCTGGAACAGATTTGGAATCACACGACCTGGATGGAGTGGGACAGAGAAATTAACAATTACACA
AGCTTAATACACTCCTTAATTGAAGAATCGCAAAACCAGCAAGAAAAGAATGAACAAGAATTATTGGAAT
TAGATAAATGGGCAAGTTTGTGGAATTGGTTTAACATAACAAATTGGCTGTGGTATATAAAATTATTCAT
AATGATAGTAGGAGGCTTGGTAGGTTTAAGAATAGTTTTTGCTGTACTTTCTATAGTGAATAGAGTTAGG
CAGGGATATTCACCATTATCGTTTCAGACCCACCTCCCAACCCCGAGGGGACCCGA
